>Addgene plasmid #17150 | M13 pCSKA-CAT | addgene partial sequence | sequence record 22933 | SV40pA-R 5'-GAAATTTGTGATGCTATTGC-3'
GTGGGAGGTTTTTTAAAGCAAGTAAAACCTCTACAAATGTGGTATGGCTGATTATGATCTCTAGTCAAGG
CACTATACATCAAATATTCCTTATTAACCCCTTTACAAATTAAAAAGCTAAAGGTACACAATTTTTGAGC
ATAGTTATTAATAGCAGACACTCTATGCCTGTGTGGAGTAAGAAAAAACAGTATGTTATGATTATAACTG
TTATGCCTACTTATAAAGGTTACAGAATATTTTTCCATAATTTTCTTGTATAGCAGTGCAGCTTTTTCCT
TTGTGGTGTAAATAGCAAAGCAAGCAAGAGTTCTATTACTAAACACAGCATGACTCAAAAAACTTAGCAA
TTCTGAAGGAAAGTCCTTGGGGTCTTCTACCTTTCTCTTCTTTTTTGGAGGAGTAGAATGTTGAGAGTCA
GCAGTAGCCTCATCATCACTAGATGGCATTTCTTCTGAGCAAAACAGGTTTTCCTCATTAAAGGCATTCC
ACCACTGCTCCCATTCATCAGTTCCATAGGTTGGAATCTAAAATACACAAACAATTAGAATCAGTAGTTT
AACACATTATACACTTAAAAATTTTATATTTACCTTAGAGCTTTAAATCTCTGTAGGTAGTTTGTCCAAT
TATGTCACACCACAGAAGTAAGGTTCCTTCACAAAGATCCGGCGAATTTCTGCCATTCATCCGCTTAATA
TCACTTA
