>Addgene plasmid #17150 | M13 pCSKA-CAT | addgene partial sequence | sequence record 22934 | CAT-R 5'-GCAACTGACTGAAATGCCTC-3'
ATTCANCCATNGGGATTATCAACGGTGGTATATCCAGTGATTTTTTTCTCCATTTTAGCTTCCTTAGCTC
CTGAAAATCTCGCCAAGCTTGGCTGCAGGTCGACGGATCCCCGNTGCTGTGATTGAATTGGCTGGGTGCT
GCCTGGGGACTGAGCTGTCAATTTATACGCTGCCTGGAGTTGAGGAGTCAGTGGGAGCTCCGCAGGGAAA
GGCAGGCAGCCTGCCCTTATTTGGTAGCTTCTGGGCCATTGAAAAGCAAAGAAGCCATTAATGGAGTAGG
TGAGGGGGGAGGGCAGGGTCTTTGGACCCCTTAGCCCATGTATGGAAAGTATGGAGGTGGGGGGAGCACT
ACTAGGGATGGCCAAATAGGGATTCCCAAAAAAGCATGTCTGTAATGCTGGGTGACAAAAAAAACAGCAC
AATGAAAGAAATAGTTTGCACAGACACAGGGGTCTGCAAATGGAGTAGACAGGTGCAGCACAATTGTGCA
GGGGGACTAACGCGGGGGGGGCATCCTGCCTATTGGCCTCTCCAGCACTGGGTTTAGAAATACATAAAGT
ACTGACTGCACAAATAGCTGCCTGCCTTCAGTGCTGTAAACACGAATGTAACAAAAATATTNTGGGNNNC
AGGGTGNNAATCCCTTATATCAAACAGTAATGACGGGCAAGATTTGCTCCAACTGCTCCCTTNNGTANAA
ANCNCCCAATGGGCAAATTCCAAATCTGNCAAANCTGTTCCTGNGGAATTGTACCNCNCNATTCCNCCAC
ATACNACCGAANCAA
