[The description below was written by a language model from this plasmid's Addgene catalogue record.]
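Description:
M13 pCSKA-CAT is a Xenopus expression plasmid built on the pCSKA-CAT backbone, in which the cytoskeletal actin promoter from Xenopus laevis drives expression of chloramphenicol acetyltransferase (CAT). It is propagated in E. coli under ampicillin selection. The record gives no copy number and does not name the origin of replication. No feature table is available, so details such as the extent of the promoter fragment, any 5′ untranslated or intronic sequence carried with it, the polyadenylation signal downstream of CAT, and the overall plasmid size are not stated. The meaning of the "M13" prefix in the name is also not explained in the record.

The payload is essentially a promoter-reporter fusion. The catalogue lists the promoter as the "insert" and CAT as a C-terminal element on the backbone, which reflects the arrangement described in the depositor's note: the frog cytoskeletal actin regulatory region is placed upstream of the CAT coding sequence, so that reporter output is controlled by the actin promoter. CAT is a bacterial enzyme with no endogenous counterpart in vertebrate cells, and its activity can be measured quantitatively in cell or embryo extracts, making it a classic readout of transcriptional activity.

Constructs of this kind are typically introduced into Xenopus embryos or oocytes to report on the activity of the cytoskeletal actin promoter, or to serve as a control reporter alongside other expression plasmids, although the record itself states only the promoter-CAT configuration and not a specific experimental application.
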