Addgene plasmid #17150: M13 pCSKA-CAT
Depositing lab: Randall Moon. Depositing organization: University of Washington.
Backbone
  Vector backbone: pCSKA-CAT
  Vector type: Xenopus expression
Growth in bacteria
  Bacterial resistance: Ampicillin, 100 μg/mL
  Growth temperature: 37°C
  Growth strain: DH5alpha
  Copy number: Unknown
Gene/Insert
  Gene/Insert name: Cytoskeletal actin promoter
  Species: X. laevis (frog)
  GenBank ID: X04669
  Tag / fusion protein: CAT (C terminal on backbone)
  Cloning method: Restriction Enzyme
  Sequencing primers: 5′ NA
Terms and licenses: Academic/Nonprofit Terms; Industry Terms: Not Available to Industry
Depositor comments: Plasmid History: From: Richard Harland. Notes for Use: Description: Cytoskeletal actin promoter driving expression of CAT.
How to cite: M13 pCSKA-CAT was a gift from Randall Moon (Addgene plasmid # 17150 ; http://n2t.net/addgene:17150 ; RRID:Addgene_17150)
